>Addgene plasmid #121357 | pUC57-Kan_GY11_00138681 | depositor full sequence | sequence record 231431 | pUC57-Kan_GY11_00138681 sequence 2944 bps
TCGCGCGTTTCGGTGATGACGGTGAAAACCTCTGACACATGCAGCTCCCGGAGACGGTCACAGCTTGTCT
GTAAGCGGATGCCGGGAGCAGACAAGCCCGTCAGGGCGCGTCAGCGGGTGTTGGCGGGTGTCGGGGCTGG
CTTAACTATGCGGCATCAGAGCAGATTGTACTGAGAGTGCACCATATGCGGTGTGAAATACCGCACAGAT
GCGTAAGGAGAAAATACCGCATCAGGCGCCATTCGCCATTCAGGCTGCGCAACTGTTGGGAAGGGCGATC
GGTGCGGGCCTCTTCGCTATTACGCCAGCTGGCGAAAGGGGGATGTGCTGCAAGGCGATTAAGTTGGGTA
ACGCCAGGGTTTTCCCAGTCACGACGTTGTAAAACGACGGCCAGTGAATTGACGCGTATTGGGATGGAAC
TTGGTCTCTAATGGCTAGACCATCTTCTCCAGAAGAACATTATCAAGAAAAAATGTATCCATTGTCTGAT
ATGGATTCTGAACAAACTATTAATGGTTGTTTGGTTTGTATTTTTGCTGGTTCTTTTAAACCATCTAGAA
CTTTGGGTGATTGTTTGGGTGCTAAATGTATTAAATTTCATCAATCTGATTATATTACTGGTATTAGAGT
TTCTGTTGGTGAAACTTGTAATGATGTTAGATTGGGTAGAACTTTGACTTCTTGGTCTGTTAGAGTTAAT
CCATCTGAATGTTGAGCTTAGAGACCAAGTTCCATCCCAATGGCGCGCCGAGCTTGGCTCGAGCATGGTC
ATAGCTGTTTCCTGTGTGAAATTGTTATCCGCTCACAATTCCACACAACATACGAGCCGGAAGCATAAAG
TGTAAAGCCTGGGGTGCCTAATGAGTGAGCTAACTCACATTAATTGCGTTGCGCTCACTGCCCGCTTTCC
AGTCGGGAAACCTGTCGTGCCAGCTGCATTAATGAATCGGCCAACGCGCGGGGAGAGGCGGTTTGCGTAT
TGGGCGCTCTTCCGCTTCCTCGCTCACTGACTCGCTGCGCTCGGTCGTTCGGCTGCGGCGAGCGGTATCA
GCTCACTCAAAGGCGGTAATACGGTTATCCACAGAATCAGGGGATAACGCAGGAAAGAACATGTGAGCAA
AAGGCCAGCAAAAGGCCAGGAACCGTAAAAAGGCCGCGTTGCTGGCGTTTTTCCATAGGCTCCGCCCCCC
TGACGAGCATCACAAAAATCGACGCTCAAGTCAGAGGTGGCGAAACCCGACAGGACTATAAAGATACCAG
GCGTTTCCCCCTGGAAGCTCCCTCGTGCGCTCTCCTGTTCCGACCCTGCCGCTTACCGGATACCTGTCCG
CCTTTCTCCCTTCGGGAAGCGTGGCGCTTTCTCATAGCTCACGCTGTAGGTATCTCAGTTCGGTGTAGGT
CGTTCGCTCCAAGCTGGGCTGTGTGCACGAACCCCCCGTTCAGCCCGACCGCTGCGCCTTATCCGGTAAC
TATCGTCTTGAGTCCAACCCGGTAAGACACGACTTATCGCCACTGGCAGCAGCCACTGGTAACAGGATTA
GCAGAGCGAGGTATGTAGGCGGTGCTACAGAGTTCTTGAAGTGGTGGCCTAACTACGGCTACACTAGAAG
AACAGTATTTGGTATCTGCGCTCTGCTGAAGCCAGTTACCTTCGGAAAAAGAGTTGGTAGCTCTTGATCC
GGCAAACAAACCACCGCTGGTAGCGGTGGTTTTTTTGTTTGCAAGCAGCAGATTACGCGCAGAAAAAAAG
GATCTCAAGAAGATCCTTTGATCTTTTCTACGGGGTCTGACGCTCAGTGGAACGAAAACTCACGTTAAGG
GATTTTGGTCATGAGATTATCAAAAAGGATCTTCACCTAGATCCTTTTAAATTAAAAATGAAGTTTTAAA
TCAATCTAAAGTATATATGAGTAAACTTGGTCTGACAGTTAGAAAAACTCATCGAGCATCAAATGAAACT
GCAATTTATTCATATCAGGATTATCAATACCATATTTTTGAAAAAGCCGTTTCTGTAATGAAGGAGAAAA
CTCACCGAGGCAGTTCCATAGGATGGCAAGATCCTGGTATCGGTCTGCGATTCCGACTCGTCCAACATCA
ATACAACCTATTAATTTCCCCTCGTCAAAAATAAGGTTATCAAGTGAGAAATCACCATGAGTGACGACTG
AATCCGGTGAGAATGGCAAAAGTTTATGCATTTCTTTCCAGACTTGTTCAACAGGCCAGCCATTACGCTC
GTCATCAAAATCACTCGCATCAACCAAACCGTTATTCATTCGTGATTGCGCCTGAGCGAGACGAAATACG
CGATCGCTGTTAAAAGGACAATTACAAACAGGAATCGAATGCAACCGGCGCAGGAACACTGCCAGCGCAT
CAACAATATTTTCACCTGAATCAGGATATTCTTCTAATACCTGGAATGCTGTTTTCCCAGGGATCGCAGT
GGTGAGTAACCATGCATCATCAGGAGTACGGATAAAATGCTTGATGGTCGGAAGAGGCATAAATTCCGTC
AGCCAGTTTAGTCTGACCATCTCATCTGTAACATCATTGGCAACGCTACCTTTGCCATGTTTCAGAAACA
ACTCTGGCGCATCGGGCTTCCCATACAATCGATAGATTGTCGCACCTGATTGCCCGACATTATCGCGAGC
CCATTTATACCCATATAAATCAGCATCCATGTTGGAATTTAATCGCGGCCTAGAGCAAGACGTTTCCCGT
TGAATATGGCTCATACTCTTCCTTTTTCAATATTATTGAAGCATTTATCAGGGTTATTGTCTCATGAGCG
GATACATATTTGAATGTATTTAGAAAAATAAACAAATAGGGGTTCCGCGCACATTTCCCCGAAAAGTGCC
ACCTGACGTCTAAGAAACCATTATTATCATGACATTAACCTATAAAAATAGGCGTATCACGAGGCCCTTT
CGTC
Features (pLannotate 1.2.2; 10 found; start..end, strand, type, name):
    137..236     +  misc_feature   bom (fragment): basis of mobility region from pBR322
    242..399     -  CDS            lacZα (fragment): LacZα fragment of β-galactosidase; lacZ fragment
    792..808     -  protein_bind   lac operator: The lac repressor binds to the lac operator to inhibit transcription in E. coli. This inhibition can be relieved by adding lactose or isopropyl-β-D-thiogalactopyranoside (IPTG). lac repressor encoded by lacI
    816..846     -  promoter       lac promoter: promoter for the E. coli lac operon
    861..882     -  protein_bind   CAP binding site: CAP binding activates transcription in the presence of cAMP. E. coli catabolite activator protein
    895..987     -  CDS            lacI (fragment): lac repressor; lacI; The lac repressor binds to the lac operator to inhibit transcription in E. coli. This inhibition can be relieved by adding lactose or isopropyl-β-D-thiogalactopyranoside (IPTG).
   1170..1758    -  rep_origin     ori: high-copy-number ColE1/pMB1/pBR322/pUC origin of replication
   1929..2744    -  CDS            KanR: aminoglycoside phosphotransferase; aph(3')-Ia; confers resistance to kanamycin in bacteria or G418 (Geneticin®) in eukaryotes
   2745..2849    -  promoter       AmpR promoter: bla
   2944..35      +  CDS            rop (fragment) (across the origin): Rop protein, which maintains plasmids at low copy number; rop
