[The description below was written by a language model from this plasmid's Addgene catalogue record and pLannotate feature annotations shown in this document.]
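Description:
pUC57-Kan_GY11_00138681 is a small, high-copy bacterial cloning plasmid that serves as a Level 0 module for Golden Gate assembly. It is built on the pUC57-Kan backbone and is maintained in E. coli through a ColE1/pUC-type origin of replication. Selection is by kanamycin resistance, conferred by an aminoglycoside phosphotransferase gene (aph(3')-Ia) that the annotation places downstream of the bla (AmpR) promoter. The annotated sequence also contains short remnants of the bom, rop and lacI regions. These are fragments carried over from the ancestry of the backbone, not functional units.

The insert, GY11_00138681, is recorded as coming from the fungus Magnaporthe oryzae, although the organism name appears in the mutation field. It belongs to a clone collection of M. oryzae effectors that share sequence and structural similarity across host-specific lineages. The insert was placed at an EcoRV site within the lacZα region. This fits the feature table, which shows only a fragment of lacZα separated by an unannotated gap from the lac promoter, lac operator and CAP binding site. That gap presumably holds the insert, which the automated annotation did not identify. The full sequence is about 300 bp longer than the stated backbone size, which suggests a short insert. Disruption of lacZα allows blue/white screening, and flanking M13 primer sites allow the insert to be sequenced.

The record does not name the Type IIS enzyme sites or the overhangs flanking the module, and it lists no tags or a eukaryotic promoter. As a Level 0 part, the plasmid is intended as a donor of the effector sequence for assembly into higher-level expression constructs, not for direct expression.
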