Addgene plasmid #121357: pUC57-Kan_GY11_00138681
Purpose: Level 0 Golden-Gate compatible vector
Depositing lab: Sophien Kamoun. Depositing organization: Sainsbury Laboratory, Norwich. Publication: A Clone Resource of Magnaporthe oryzae Effectors That Share Sequence and Structural Similarities Across Host-Specific Lineages. Petit-Houdenot Y, Langner T, Harant A, Win J, Kamoun S. Mol Plant Microbe Interact. 2020 Aug;33(8):1032-1035. doi: 10.1094/MPMI-03-20-0052-A. Epub 2020 Jun 22. PubMed 32460610.
Backbone
  Vector backbone: pUC57-Kan
  Backbone size w/o insert (bp): 2626
  Vector type: Golden Gate
  Selectable markers: lacZ
Growth in bacteria
  Bacterial resistance: Kanamycin, 50 μg/mL
  Growth temperature: 37°C
  Growth strain: DH5alpha
  Copy number: High Copy
Gene/Insert
  Gene/Insert name: GY11_00138681
  Mutation: Magnaporthe oryzae
  Cloning method: Restriction Enzyme; 5′ cloning site EcoRV (unknown if destroyed); 3′ cloning site EcoRV (unknown if destroyed)
  Sequencing primers: 5′ M13Fw; 3′ M13Rv
Terms and licenses: Academic/Nonprofit Terms; Industry Terms: Not Available to Industry
How to cite: pUC57-Kan_GY11_00138681 was a gift from Sophien Kamoun (Addgene plasmid # 121357 ; http://n2t.net/addgene:121357 ; RRID:Addgene_121357)
