>Addgene plasmid #121357 | pUC57-Kan_GY11_00138681 | depositor partial sequence | sequence record 230966 | GY11_00138681
TTGGTCTCTAATGGCTAGACCATCTTCTCCAGAAGAACATTATCAAGAAAAAATGTATCCATTGTCTGAT
ATGGATTCTGAACAAACTATTAATGGTTGTTTGGTTTGTATTTTTGCTGGTTCTTTTAAACCATCTAGAA
CTTTGGGTGATTGTTTGGGTGCTAAATGTATTAAATTTCATCAATCTGATTATATTACTGGTATTAGAGT
TTCTGTTGGTGAAACTTGTAATGATGTTAGATTGGGTAGAACTTTGACTTCTTGGTCTGTTAGAGTTAAT
CCATCTGAATGTTGAGCTTAGAGACCAA
