>Addgene plasmid #121357 | pUC57-Kan_GY11_00138681 | depositor partial sequence | sequence record 230967 | empty_vector
TCGCGCGTTTCGGTGATGACGGTGAAAACCTCTGACACATGCAGCTCCCGGAGACGGTCACAGCTTGTCT
GTAAGCGGATGCCGGGAGCAGACAAGCCCGTCAGGGCGCGTCAGCGGGTGTTGGCGGGTGTCGGGGCTGG
CTTAACTATGCGGCATCAGAGCAGATTGTACTGAGAGTGCACCATATGCGGTGTGAAATACCGCACAGAT
GCGTAAGGAGAAAATACCGCATCAGGCGCCATTCGCCATTCAGGCTGCGCAACTGTTGGGAAGGGCGATC
GGTGCGGGCCTCTTCGCTATTACGCCAGCTGGCGAAAGGGGGATGTGCTGCAAGGCGATTAAGTTGGGTA
ACGCCAGGGTTTTCCCAGTCACGACGTTGTAAAACGACGGCCAGTGAATTGACGCGTATTGGGATATCCC
AATGGCGCGCCGAGCTTGGCTCGAGCATGGTCATAGCTGTTTCCTGTGTGAAATTGTTATCCGCTCACAA
TTCCACACAACATACGAGCCGGAAGCATAAAGTGTAAAGCCTGGGGTGCCTAATGAGTGAGCTAACTCAC
ATTAATTGCGTTGCGCTCACTGCCCGCTTTCCAGTCGGGAAACCTGTCGTGCCAGCTGCATTAATGAATC
GGCCAACGCGCGGGGAGAGGCGGTTTGCGTATTGGGCGCTCTTCCGCTTCCTCGCTCACTGACTCGCTGC
GCTCGGTCGTTCGGCTGCGGCGAGCGGTATCAGCTCACTCAAAGGCGGTAATACGGTTATCCACAGAATC
AGGGGATAACGCAGGAAAGAACATGTGAGCAAAAGGCCAGCAAAAGGCCAGGAACCGTAAAAAGGCCGCG
TTGCTGGCGTTTTTCCATAGGCTCCGCCCCCCTGACGAGCATCACAAAAATCGACGCTCAAGTCAGAGGT
GGCGAAACCCGACAGGACTATAAAGATACCAGGCGTTTCCCCCTGGAAGCTCCCTCGTGCGCTCTCCTGT
TCCGACCCTGCCGCTTACCGGATACCTGTCCGCCTTTCTCCCTTCGGGAAGCGTGGCGCTTTCTCATAGC
TCACGCTGTAGGTATCTCAGTTCGGTGTAGGTCGTTCGCTCCAAGCTGGGCTGTGTGCACGAACCCCCCG
TTCAGCCCGACCGCTGCGCCTTATCCGGTAACTATCGTCTTGAGTCCAACCCGGTAAGACACGACTTATC
GCCACTGGCAGCAGCCACTGGTAACAGGATTAGCAGAGCGAGGTATGTAGGCGGTGCTACAGAGTTCTTG
AAGTGGTGGCCTAACTACGGCTACACTAGAAGAACAGTATTTGGTATCTGCGCTCTGCTGAAGCCAGTTA
CCTTCGGAAAAAGAGTTGGTAGCTCTTGATCCGGCAAACAAACCACCGCTGGTAGCGGTGGTTTTTTTGT
TTGCAAGCAGCAGATTACGCGCAGAAAAAAAGGATCTCAAGAAGATCCTTTGATCTTTTCTACGGGGTCT
GACGCTCAGTGGAACGAAAACTCACGTTAAGGGATTTTGGTCATGAGATTATCAAAAAGGATCTTCACCT
AGATCCTTTTAAATTAAAAATGAAGTTTTAAATCAATCTAAAGTATATATGAGTAAACTTGGTCTGACAG
TTAGAAAAACTCATCGAGCATCAAATGAAACTGCAATTTATTCATATCAGGATTATCAATACCATATTTT
TGAAAAAGCCGTTTCTGTAATGAAGGAGAAAACTCACCGAGGCAGTTCCATAGGATGGCAAGATCCTGGT
ATCGGTCTGCGATTCCGACTCGTCCAACATCAATACAACCTATTAATTTCCCCTCGTCAAAAATAAGGTT
ATCAAGTGAGAAATCACCATGAGTGACGACTGAATCCGGTGAGAATGGCAAAAGTTTATGCATTTCTTTC
CAGACTTGTTCAACAGGCCAGCCATTACGCTCGTCATCAAAATCACTCGCATCAACCAAACCGTTATTCA
TTCGTGATTGCGCCTGAGCGAGACGAAATACGCGATCGCTGTTAAAAGGACAATTACAAACAGGAATCGA
ATGCAACCGGCGCAGGAACACTGCCAGCGCATCAACAATATTTTCACCTGAATCAGGATATTCTTCTAAT
ACCTGGAATGCTGTTTTCCCAGGGATCGCAGTGGTGAGTAACCATGCATCATCAGGAGTACGGATAAAAT
GCTTGATGGTCGGAAGAGGCATAAATTCCGTCAGCCAGTTTAGTCTGACCATCTCATCTGTAACATCATT
GGCAACGCTACCTTTGCCATGTTTCAGAAACAACTCTGGCGCATCGGGCTTCCCATACAATCGATAGATT
GTCGCACCTGATTGCCCGACATTATCGCGAGCCCATTTATACCCATATAAATCAGCATCCATGTTGGAAT
TTAATCGCGGCCTAGAGCAAGACGTTTCCCGTTGAATATGGCTCATACTCTTCCTTTTTCAATATTATTG
AAGCATTTATCAGGGTTATTGTCTCATGAGCGGATACATATTTGAATGTATTTAGAAAAATAAACAAATA
GGGGTTCCGCGCACATTTCCCCGAAAAGTGCCACCTGACGTCTAAGAAACCATTATTATCATGACATTAA
CCTATAAAAATAGGCGTATCACGAGGCCCTTTCGTC
