>Addgene plasmid #121357 | pUC57-Kan_GY11_00138681 | addgene partial sequence | sequence record 238248 | M13-F20 5'-TGTAAAACGACGGCCAGT-3'
CTTGGTCTCTAATGGCTAGACCATCTTCTCCAGAAGAACATTATCAAGAAAAAATGTATCCATTGTCTGA
TATGGATTCTGAACAAACTATTAATGGTTGTTTGGTTTGTATTTTTGCTGGTTCTTTTAAACCATCTAGA
ACTTTGGGTGATTGTTTGGGTGCTAAATGTATTAAATTTCATCAATCTGATTATATTACTGGTATTAGAG
TTTCTGTTGGTGAAACTTGTAATGATGTTAGATTGGGTAGAACTTTGACTTCTTGGTCTGTTAGAGTTAA
TCCATCTGAATGTTGAGCTTAGAGACCAAGTTCCATCCCAATGGCGCGCCGAGCTTGGCTCGAGCATGGT
CATAGCTGTTTCCTGTGTGAAATTGTTATCCGCTCACAATTCCACACAACATACGAGCCGGAAGCATAAA
GTGTAAAGCCTGGGGTGCCTAATGAGTGAGCTAACTCACATTAATTGCGTTGCGCTCACTGCCCGCTTTC
CAGTCGGGAAACCTGTCGTGCCAGCTGCATTAATGAATCGGCCAACGCGCGGGGAGAGGCGGTTTGCGTA
TTGGGCGCTCTTCCGCTTCCTCGCTCACTGACTCGCTGCGCTCGGTCGTTCGGCTGCGGCGAGCGGTATC
AGCTCACTCAAAGGCGGTAATACGGTTATCCACAGAATCAGGGGATAACGCAGGAAAGAACATGTGAGCA
AAAGGCCAGCAAAAGGCCAGGAACCGTAAAAAGGCCGCGTTGCTGGCGTTTTTCCATAGGCTCCGCCCCC
CTGACGAGCATCACAAAAATCGACGCTCAAGTCAGAGGTGGCGAAACCCGACAGGACTATAAAGATACCA
GGCGTTTCCCCCTGGAAGCTCCCTCGTGCGCTCTCCTGTTCCGACCCTGCCGCTTACCGGATACCTGTCC
GCCTTTCTCCCTTCGGGAAGCGTGGC
